Addgene plasmid #183425: pFUGW NLS-Cre
Purpose: Lentiviral Cre vector
Depositing lab: Harold MacGillavry. Depositing organization: Utrecht University. Publication: Duplex Labeling and Manipulation of Neuronal Proteins Using Sequential CRISPR/Cas9 Gene Editing. Droogers WJ, Willems J, MacGillavry HD, de Jong APH. eNeuro. 2022 Jul 18;9(4):ENEURO.0056-22.2022. doi: 10.1523/ENEURO.0056-22.2022. PubMed 35851300.
Backbone
  Vector backbone: pFUGW
  Vector type: Mammalian Expression, Lentiviral
Growth in bacteria
  Bacterial resistance: Ampicillin, 100 μg/mL
  Growth temperature: 37°C
  Growth strain: NEB Stable
  Copy number: High Copy
Gene/Insert
  Gene/Insert name: NLS-Cre
  Species: Synthetic
  Cloning method: Restriction Enzyme; 5′ cloning site unknown (unknown if destroyed)
Terms and licenses: Academic/Nonprofit Terms; Industry Terms: Not Available to Industry
Depositor comments: Please visit https://www.biorxiv.org/content/10.1101/2022.01.02.474730v1 for bioRxiv preprint.
How to cite: pFUGW NLS-Cre was a gift from Harold MacGillavry (Addgene plasmid # 183425 ; http://n2t.net/addgene:183425 ; RRID:Addgene_183425)
