[The description below was written by a language model from this plasmid's Addgene catalogue record and pLannotate feature annotations shown in this document.]
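Description:
pFUGW NLS-Cre is an HIV-1-based lentiviral transfer plasmid built on the pFUGW backbone for delivering Cre recombinase to mammalian cells. It is propagated in E. coli as a high-copy plasmid through a ColE1/pUC-type origin and selected with ampicillin via the β-lactamase gene. An f1 origin is also present. The recombination-reducing growth strain listed in the record fits the repeated LTR sequences in the plasmid. The backbone also carries a BleoR cassette driven by SV40 and EM7 promoters, which could confer Zeocin resistance. It lies outside the LTR-flanked region, so it would not be packaged into virus.

The viral genome is transcribed in packaging cells from a CMV enhancer/promoter fused to a truncated 5′ LTR. This is followed by the Ψ packaging signal with a gag fragment, the Rev response element for Rev-dependent nuclear export of the genomic RNA, and the cPPT/CTS element, which aids nuclear import and transduction. The payload is a synthetic Cre coding sequence with a nuclear localisation signal, expressed from the human ubiquitin C promoter for broad, constitutive expression. The annotation labels only the Cre portion, and the NLS is known from the insert name. A WPRE downstream enhances transcript stability and expression. The cassette ends in a truncated 3′ LTR, preceded by a nef-derived fragment and followed by a bGH polyadenylation signal.

No fluorescent reporter is annotated, so transduced cells are not marked directly. The vector is used to produce lentivirus that drives recombination at loxP sites. The associated publication concerns sequential CRISPR/Cas9 gene editing for duplex labelling and manipulation of neuronal proteins.
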