Features (pLannotate 1.2.2; 31 found; start..end, strand, type, name):
      1..37      -  misc_feature   bom (fragment): basis of mobility region from pBR322
    192..571     +  enhancer       CMV enhancer: human cytomegalovirus immediate early enhancer
    572..771     +  promoter       CMV promoter: human cytomegalovirus (CMV) immediate early promoter
    789..969     +  LTR            5' LTR (truncated): truncated 5' long terminal repeat (LTR) from HIV-1
   1016..1141    +  misc_feature   HIV-1 Ψ: packaging signal of human immunodeficiency virus type 1
   1125..1488    +  CDS            HIV-1 gag (fragment): gag protein from human immunodeficiency virus 1; gag
   1634..1867    +  misc_feature   RRE: The Rev response element (RRE) of HIV-1 allows for Rev-dependent mRNA export from the nucleus to the cytoplasm.
   2244..2344    +  CDS            Rev (fragment): human immunodeficiency virus 1 (HIV-1) Rev protein; rev; enhances nuclear export of unspliced and incompletely spliced viral mRNAs
   2394..2511    +  misc_feature   cPPT/CTS: central polypurine tract and central termination sequence of HIV-1
   2576..3787    +  promoter       UbC promoter: human ubiquitin C promoter
   3798..3815    -  misc_feature   MCS (fragment): pUC18/19 multiple cloning site
   3844..4874    +  CDS            Cre (fragment): site-specific recombinase Cre is a site-specific recombinase from bacteriophage P1. Recombination occurs at loxP sequences.
   4893..4916    +  misc_feature   MCS (fragment): pBluescript multiple cloning site
   4916..5504    +  misc_feature   WPRE: woodchuck hepatitis virus posttranscriptional regulatory element
   5441..6022    +  CDS            nef (fragment): NEF_HV1H2 - Experimental evidence at protein level: Swiss-Prot protein existence level 1. Extracellular Nef protein targets CD4(+) T-lymphocytes for apoptosis by interacting with CXCR4 surface receptors. From Human immunodeficiency virus type 1 group M subtype B (isolate HXB2) (HIV-1).
   6029..6209    +  LTR            5' LTR (truncated): truncated 5' long terminal repeat (LTR) from HIV-1
   6241..6465    +  polyA_signal   bGH poly(A) signal: bovine growth hormone polyadenylation signal
   6469..6490    +  promoter       SV40 promoter (fragment): SV40 enhancer and early promoter
   6511..6939    +  rep_origin     f1 ori (sequence partly withheld): f1 bacteriophage origin of replication; arrow indicates direction of (+) strand synthesis
   6953..7282    +  promoter       SV40 promoter: SV40 enhancer and early promoter
   7330..7377    +  promoter       EM7 promoter: synthetic bacterial promoter&nbsp
   7396..7770    +  CDS            BleoR: antibiotic-binding protein; Sh ble from Streptoalloteichus hindustanus; confers resistance to bleomycin, phleomycin, and Zeocin™
   7780..7905    +  CDS            ble (fragment): BLE_KLEPN - Experimental evidence at protein level: Swiss-Prot protein existence level 1. Binding protein with a strong affinity to the bleomycin family of antibiotics. Binds to CL990; an antimitotic-antibiotic compound. From Klebsiella pneumoniae.
   7900..8021    +  polyA_signal   SV40 poly(A) signal: SV40 polyadenylation signal
   8094..8110    -  protein_bind   lac operator: The lac repressor binds to the lac operator to inhibit transcription in E. coli. This inhibition can be relieved by adding lactose or isopropyl-β-D-thiogalactopyranoside (IPTG). lac repressor encoded by lacI
   8118..8148    -  promoter       lac promoter: promoter for the E. coli lac operon
   8163..8184    -  protein_bind   CAP binding site: CAP binding activates transcription in the presence of cAMP. E. coli catabolite activator protein
   8197..8289    -  CDS            lacI (fragment): lac repressor; lacI; The lac repressor binds to the lac operator to inhibit transcription in E. coli. This inhibition can be relieved by adding lactose or isopropyl-β-D-thiogalactopyranoside (IPTG).
   8472..9060    -  rep_origin     ori: high-copy-number ColE1/pMB1/pBR322/pUC origin of replication
   9231..10091   -  CDS            AmpR: β-lactamase; bla; confers resistance to ampicillin, carbenicillin, and related antibiotics
  10092..10196   -  promoter       AmpR promoter: bla
>Addgene plasmid #183425 | pFUGW NLS-Cre | addgene full sequence | sequence record 360256 | Addgene NGS Result
TACAATCTGCTCTGATGCCGCATAGTTAAGCCAGTATCTGCTCCCTGCTTGTGTGTTGGAGGTCGCTGAG
TAGTGCGCGAGCAAAATTTAAGCTACAACAAGGCAAGGCTTGACCGACAATTGCATGAAGAATCTGCTTA
GGGTTAGGCGTTTTGCGCTGCTTCGCGATGTACGGGCCAGATATACGCGTTGACATTGATTATTGACTAG
TTATTAATAGTAATCAATTACGGGGTCATTAGTTCATAGCCCATATATGGAGTTCCGCGTTACATAACTT
ACGGTAAATGGCCCGCCTGGCTGACCGCCCAACGACCCCCGCCCATTGACGTCAATAATGACGTATGTTC
CCATAGTAACGCCAATAGGGACTTTCCATTGACGTCAATGGGTGGAGTATTTACGGTAAACTGCCCACTT
GGCAGTACATCAAGTGTATCATATGCCAAGTACGCCCCCTATTGACGTCAATGACGGTAAATGGCCCGCC
TGGCATTATGCCCAGTACATGACCTTATGGGACTTTCCTACTTGGCAGTACATCTACGTATTAGTCATCG
CTATTACCATGGTGATGCGGTTTTGGCAGTACATCAATGGGCGTGGATAGCGGTTTGACTCACGGGGATT
TCCAAGTCTCCACCCCATTGACGTCAATGGGAGTTTGTTTTGGCACCAAAATCAACGGGACTTTCCAAAA
TGTCGTAACAACTCCGCCCCATTGACGCAAATGGGCGGTAGGCGTGTACGGTGGGAGGTCTATATAAGCA
GCGCGTTTTGCCTGTACTGGGTCTCTCTGGTTAGACCAGATCTGAGCCTGGGAGCTCTCTGGCTAACTAG
GGAACCCACTGCTTAAGCCTCAATAAAGCTTGCCTTGAGTGCTTCAAGTAGTGTGTGCCCGTCTGTTGTG
TGACTCTGGTAACTAGAGATCCCTCAGACCCTTTTAGTCAGTGTGGAAAATCTCTAGCAGTGGCGCCCGA
ACAGGGACTTGAAAGCGAAAGGGAAACCAGAGGAGCTCTCTCGACGCAGGACTCGGCTTGCTGAAGCGCG
CACGGCAAGAGGCGAGGGGCGGCGACTGGTGAGTACGCCAAAAATTTTGACTAGCGGAGGCTAGAAGGAG
AGAGATGGGTGCGAGAGCGTCAGTATTAAGCGGGGGAGAATTAGATCGCGATGGGAAAAAATTCGGTTAA
GGCCAGGGGGAAAGAAAAAATATAAATTAAAACATATAGTATGGGCAAGCAGGGAGCTAGAACGATTCGC
AGTTAATCCTGGCCTGTTAGAAACATCAGAAGGCTGTAGACAAATACTGGGACAGCTACAACCATCCCTT
CAGACAGGATCAGAAGAACTTAGATCATTATATAATACAGTAGCAACCCTCTATTGTGTGCATCAAAGGA
TAGAGATAAAAGACACCAAGGAAGCTTTAGACAAGATAGAGGAAGAGCAAAACAAAAGTAAGACCACCGC
ACAGCAAGCGGCCGCTGATCTTCAGACCTGGAGGAGGAGATATGAGGGACAATTGGAGAAGTGAATTATA
TAAATATAAAGTAGTAAAAATTGAACCATTAGGAGTAGCACCCACCAAGGCAAAGAGAAGAGTGGTGCAG
AGAGAAAAAAGAGCAGTGGGAATAGGAGCTTTGTTCCTTGGGTTCTTGGGAGCAGCAGGAAGCACTATGG
GCGCAGCGTCAATGACGCTGACGGTACAGGCCAGACAATTATTGTCTGGTATAGTGCAGCAGCAGAACAA
TTTGCTGAGGGCTATTGAGGCGCAACAGCATCTGTTGCAACTCACAGTCTGGGGCATCAAGCAGCTCCAG
GCAAGAATCCTGGCTGTGGAAAGATACCTAAAGGATCAACAGCTCCTGGGGATTTGGGGTTGCTCTGGAA
AACTCATTTGCACCACTGCTGTGCCTTGGAATGCTAGTTGGAGTAATAAATCTCTGGAACAGATTTGGAA
TCACACGACCTGGATGGAGTGGGACAGAGAAATTAACAATTACACAAGCTTAATACACTCCTTAATTGAA
GAATCGCAAAACCAGCAAGAAAAGAATGAACAAGAATTATTGGAATTAGATAAATGGGCAAGTTTGTGGA
ATTGGTTTAACATAACAAATTGGCTGTGGTATATAAAATTATTCATAATGATAGTAGGAGGCTTGGTAGG
TTTAAGAATAGTTTTTGCTGTACTTTCTATAGTGAATAGAGTTAGGCAGGGATATTCACCATTATCGTTT
CAGACCCACCTCCCAACCCCGAGGGGACCCGACAGGCCCGAAGGAATAGAAGAAGAAGGTGGAGAGAGAG
ACAGAGACAGATCCATTCGATTAGTGAACGGATCGGCACTGCGTGCGCCAATTCTGCAGACAAATGGCAG
TATTCATCCACAATTTTAAAAGAAAAGGGGGGATTGGGGGGTACAGTGCAGGGGAAAGAATAGTAGACAT
AATAGCAACAGACATACAAACTAAAGAATTACAAAAACAAATTACAAAAATTCAAAATTTTCGGGTTTAT
TACAGGGACAGCAGAGATCCAGTTTGGTTAATTAACCCGTGTCGGCTCCAGATCTGGCCTCCGCGCCGGG
TTTTGGCGCCTCCCGCGGGCGCCCCCCTCCTCACGGCGAGCGCTGCCACGTCAGACGAAGGGCGCAGCGA
GCGTCCTGATCCTTCCGCCCGGACGCTCAGGACAGCGGCCCGCTGCTCATAAGACTCGGCCTTAGAACCC
CAGTATCAGCAGAAGGACATTTTAGGACGGGACTTGGGTGACTCTAGGGCACTGGTTTTCTTTCCAGAGA
GCGGAACAGGCGAGGAAAAGTAGTCCCTTCTCGGCGATTCTGCGGAGGGATCTCCGTGGGGCGGTGAACG
CCGATGATTATATAAGGACGCGCCGGGTGTGGCACAGCTAGTTCCGTCGCAGCCGGGATTTGGGTCGCGG
TTCTTGTTTGTGGATCGCTGTGATCGTCACTTGGTGAGTAGCGGGCTGCTGGGCTGGCCGGGGCTTTCGT
GGCCGCCGGGCCGCTCGGTGGGACGGAAGCGTGTGGAGAGACCGCCAAGGGCTGTAGTCTGGGTCCGCGA
GCAAGGTTGCCCTGAACTGGGGGTTGGGGGGAGCGCAGCAAAATGGCGGCTGTTCCCGAGTCTTGAATGG
AAGACGCTTGTGAGGCGGGCTGTGAGGTCGTTGAAACAAGGTGGGGGGCATGGTGGGCGGCAAGAACCCA
AGGTCTTGAGGCCTTCGCTAATGCGGGAAAGCTCTTATTCGGGTGAGATGGGCTGGGGCACCATCTGGGG
ACCCTGACGTGAAGTTTGTCACTGACTGGAGAACTCGGTTTGTCGTCTGTTGCGGGGGCGGCAGTTATGG
CGGTGCCGTTGGGCAGTGCACCCGTACCTTTGGGAGCGCGCGCCCTCGTCGTGTCGTGACGTCACCCGTT
CTGTTGGCTTATAATGCAGGGTGGGGCCACCTGCCGGTAGGTGTGCGGTAGGCTTTTCTCCGTCGCAGGA
CGCAGGGTTCGGGCCTAGGGTAGGCTCTCCTGAATCGACAGGCGCCGGACCTCTGGTGAGGGGAGGGATA
AGTGAGGCGTCAGTTTCTTTGGTCGGTTTTATGTACCTATCTTCTTAAGTAGCTGAAGCTCCGGTTTTGA
ACTATGCGCTCGGGGTTGGCGAGTGTGTTTTGTGAAGTTTTTTAGGCACCTTTTGAAATGTAATCATTTG
GGTCAATATGTAATTTTCAGTGTTAGACTAGTAAATTGTCCGCTAAATTCTGGCCGTTTTTGGCTTTTTT
GTTAGACGAAGCTTGGGCTGCAGGTCGACTCTAGAACAACCATGGGCAAGAAGAAGAGGAAGGTGTCCAA
TTTACTGACCGTACACCAAAATTTGCCTGCATTACCGGTCGATGCAACGAGTGATGAGGTTCGCAAGAAC
CTGATGGACATGTTCAGGGATCGCCAGGCGTTTTCTGAGCATACCTGGAAAATGCTTCTGTCCGTTTGCC
GGTCGTGGGCGGCATGGTGCAAGTTGAATAACCGGAAATGGTTTCCCGCAGAACCTGAAGATGTTCGCGA
TTATCTTCTATATCTTCAGGCGCGCGGTCTGGCAGTAAAAACTATCCAGCAACATTTGGGCCAGCTAAAC
ATGCTTCATCGTCGGTCCGGGCTGCCACGACCAAGTGACAGCAATGCTGTTTCACTGGTTATGCGGCGGA
TCCGAAAAGAAAACGTTGATGCCGGTGAACGTGCAAAACAGGCTCTAGCGTTCGAACGCACTGATTTCGA
CCAGGTTCGTTCACTCATGGAAAATAGCGATCGCTGCCAGGATATACGTAATCTGGCATTTCTGGGGATT
GCTTATAACACCCTGTTACGTATAGCCGAAATTGCCAGGATCAGGGTTAAAGATATCTCACGTACTGACG
GTGGGAGAATGTTAATCCATATTGGCAGAACGAAAACGCTGGTTAGCACCGCAGGTGTAGAGAAGGCACT
TAGCCTGGGGGTAACTAAACTGGTCGAGCGATGGATTTCCGTCTCTGGTGTAGCTGATGATCCGAATAAC
TACCTGTTTTGCCGGGTCAGAAAAAATGGTGTTGCCGCGCCATCTGCCACCAGCCAGCTATCAACTCGCG
CCCTGGAAGGGATTTTTGAAGCAACTCATCGATTGATTTACGGCGCTAAGGATGACTCTGGTCAGAGATA
CCTGGCCTGGTCTGGACACAGTGCCCGTGTCGGAGCCGCGCGAGATATGGCCCGCGCTGGAGTTTCAATA
CCGGAGATCATGCAAGCTGGTGGCTGGACCAATGTAAATATTGTCATGAACTATATCCGTAACCTGGATA
GTGAAACAGGGGCAATGGTGCGCCTGCTGGAAGATGGCGATTAGGCTAGCGGATCCGTTAACAATTCGAT
ATCAAGCTTATCGATAATCAACCTCTGGATTACAAAATTTGTGAAAGATTGACTGGTATTCTTAACTATG
TTGCTCCTTTTACGCTATGTGGATACGCTGCTTTAATGCCTTTGTATCATGCTATTGCTTCCCGTATGGC
TTTCATTTTCTCCTCCTTGTATAAATCCTGGTTGCTGTCTCTTTATGAGGAGTTGTGGCCCGTTGTCAGG
CAACGTGGCGTGGTGTGCACTGTGTTTGCTGACGCAACCCCCACTGGTTGGGGCATTGCCACCACCTGTC
AGCTCCTTTCCGGGACTTTCGCTTTCCCCCTCCCTATTGCCACGGCGGAACTCATCGCCGCCTGCCTTGC
CCGCTGCTGGACAGGGGCTCGGCTGTTGGGCACTGACAATTCCGTGGTGTTGTCGGGGAAATCATCGTCC
TTTCCTTGGCTGCTCGCCTGTGTTGCCACCTGGATTCTGCGCGGGACGTCCTTCTGCTACGTCCCTTCGG
CCCTCAATCCAGCGGACCTTCCTTCCCGCGGCCTGCTGCCGGCTCTGCGGCCTCTTCCGCGTCTTCGCCT
TCGCCCTCAGACGAGTCGGATCTCCCTTTGGGCCGCCTCCCCGCATCGATACCGTCGACCTCGAGACCTA
GAAAAACATGGAGCAATCACAAGTAGCAATACAGCAGCTACCAATGCTGATTGTGCCTGGCTAGAAGCAC
AAGAGGAGGAGGAGGTGGGTTTTCCAGTCACACCTCAGGTACCTTTAAGACCAATGACTTACAAGGCAGC
TGTAGATCTTAGCCACTTTTTAAAAGAAAAGGGGGGACTGGAAGGGCTAATTCACTCCCAACGAAGACAA
GATATCCTTGATCTGTGGATCTACCACACACAAGGCTACTTCCCTGATTGGCAGAACTACACACCAGGGC
CAGGGATCAGATATCCACTGACCTTTGGATGGTGCTACAAGCTAGTACCAGTTGAGCAAGAGAAGGTAGA
AGAAGCCAATGAAGGAGAGAACACCCGCTTGTTACACCCTGTGAGCCTGCATGGGATGGATGACCCGGAG
AGAGAAGTATTAGAGTGGAGGTTTGACAGCCGCCTAGCATTTCATCACATGGCCCGAGAGCTGCATCCGG
ACTGTACTGGGTCTCTCTGGTTAGACCAGATCTGAGCCTGGGAGCTCTCTGGCTAACTAGGGAACCCACT
GCTTAAGCCTCAATAAAGCTTGCCTTGAGTGCTTCAAGTAGTGTGTGCCCGTCTGTTGTGTGACTCTGGT
AACTAGAGATCCCTCAGACCCTTTTAGTCAGTGTGGAAAATCTCTAGCAGGGCCCGTTTAAACCCGCTGA
TCAGCCTCGACTGTGCCTTCTAGTTGCCAGCCATCTGTTGTTTGCCCCTCCCCCGTGCCTTCCTTGACCC
TGGAAGGTGCCACTCCCACTGTCCTTTCCTAATAAAATGAGGAAATTGCATCGCATTGTCTGAGTAGGTG
TCATTCTATTCTGGGGGGTGGGGTGGGGCAGGACAGCAAGGGGGAGGATTGGGAAGACAATAGCAGGCAT
GCTGGGGATGCGGTGGGCTCTATGGCTTCTGAGGCGGAAAGAACCAGCTGGGGCTCTAGGGGGTATCCCC
[124 nt withheld, positions 6511-6634]
C
[91 nt withheld, positions 6636-6726]
A
[49 nt withheld, positions 6728-6776]
CCTTTGACGTTGGAGTCCACGTTCTTT
[37 nt withheld, positions 6804-6840]
ACCCTATCTCGGTCTATTCTTTTGATTTATAAGGGATTTTGCCGATTTCGGCCTATTGGTTAAAAAATGA
GCTGATTTAACAAAAATTTAACGCGAATTAATTCTGTGGAATGTGTGTCAGTTAGGGTGTGGAAAGTCCC
CAGGCTCCCCAGCAGGCAGAAGTATGCAAAGCATGCATCTCAATTAGTCAGCAACCAGGTGTGGAAAGTC
CCCAGGCTCCCCAGCAGGCAGAAGTATGCAAAGCATGCATCTCAATTAGTCAGCAACCATAGTCCCGCCC
CTAACTCCGCCCATCCCGCCCCTAACTCCGCCCAGTTCCGCCCATTCTCCGCCCCATGGCTGACTAATTT
TTTTTATTTATGCAGAGGCCGAGGCCGCCTCTGCCTCTGAGCTATTCCAGAAGTAGTGAGGAGGCTTTTT
TGGAGGCCTAGGCTTTTGCAAAAAGCTCCCGGGAGCTTGTATATCCATTTTCGGATCTGATCAGCACGTG
TTGACAATTAATCATCGGCATAGTATATCGGCATAGTATAATACGACAAGGTGAGGAACTAAACCATGGC
CAAGTTGACCAGTGCCGTTCCGGTGCTCACCGCGCGCGACGTCGCCGGAGCGGTCGAGTTCTGGACCGAC
CGGCTCGGGTTCTCCCGGGACTTCGTGGAGGACGACTTCGCCGGTGTGGTCCGGGACGACGTGACCCTGT
TCATCAGCGCGGTCCAGGACCAGGTGGTGCCGGACAACACCCTGGCCTGGGTGTGGGTGCGCGGCCTGGA
CGAGCTGTACGCCGAGTGGTCGGAGGTCGTGTCCACGAACTTCCGGGACGCCTCCGGGCCGGCCATGACC
GAGATCGGCGAGCAGCCGTGGGGGCGGGAGTTCGCCCTGCGCGACCCGGCCGGCAACTGCGTGCACTTCG
TGGCCGAGGAGCAGGACTGACACGTGCTACGAGATTTCGATTCCACCGCCGCCTTCTATGAAAGGTTGGG
CTTCGGAATCGTTTTCCGGGACGCCGGCTGGATGATCCTCCAGCGCGGGGATCTCATGCTGGAGTTCTTC
GCCCACCCCAACTTGTTTATTGCAGCTTATAATGGTTACAAATAAAGCAATAGCATCACAAATTTCACAA
ATAAAGCATTTTTTTCACTGCATTCTAGTTGTGGTTTGTCCAAACTCATCAATGTATCTTATCATGTCTG
TATACCGTCGACCTCTAGCTAGAGCTTGGCGTAATCATGGTCATAGCTGTTTCCTGTGTGAAATTGTTAT
CCGCTCACAATTCCACACAACATACGAGCCGGAAGCATAAAGTGTAAAGCCTGGGGTGCCTAATGAGTGA
GCTAACTCACATTAATTGCGTTGCGCTCACTGCCCGCTTTCCAGTCGGGAAACCTGTCGTGCCAGCTGCA
TTAATGAATCGGCCAACGCGCGGGGAGAGGCGGTTTGCGTATTGGGCGCTCTTCCGCTTCCTCGCTCACT
GACTCGCTGCGCTCGGTCGTTCGGCTGCGGCGAGCGGTATCAGCTCACTCAAAGGCGGTAATACGGTTAT
CCACAGAATCAGGGGATAACGCAGGAAAGAACATGTGAGCAAAAGGCCAGCAAAAGGCCAGGAACCGTAA
AAAGGCCGCGTTGCTGGCGTTTTTCCATAGGCTCCGCCCCCCTGACGAGCATCACAAAAATCGACGCTCA
AGTCAGAGGTGGCGAAACCCGACAGGACTATAAAGATACCAGGCGTTTCCCCCTGGAAGCTCCCTCGTGC
GCTCTCCTGTTCCGACCCTGCCGCTTACCGGATACCTGTCCGCCTTTCTCCCTTCGGGAAGCGTGGCGCT
TTCTCATAGCTCACGCTGTAGGTATCTCAGTTCGGTGTAGGTCGTTCGCTCCAAGCTGGGCTGTGTGCAC
GAACCCCCCGTTCAGCCCGACCGCTGCGCCTTATCCGGTAACTATCGTCTTGAGTCCAACCCGGTAAGAC
ACGACTTATCGCCACTGGCAGCAGCCACTGGTAACAGGATTAGCAGAGCGAGGTATGTAGGCGGTGCTAC
AGAGTTCTTGAAGTGGTGGCCTAACTACGGCTACACTAGAAGAACAGTATTTGGTATCTGCGCTCTGCTG
AAGCCAGTTACCTTCGGAAAAAGAGTTGGTAGCTCTTGATCCGGCAAACAAACCACCGCTGGTAGCGGTG
GTTTTTTTGTTTGCAAGCAGCAGATTACGCGCAGAAAAAAAGGATCTCAAGAAGATCCTTTGATCTTTTC
TACGGGGTCTGACGCTCAGTGGAACGAAAACTCACGTTAAGGGATTTTGGTCATGAGATTATCAAAAAGG
ATCTTCACCTAGATCCTTTTAAATTAAAAATGAAGTTTTAAATCAATCTAAAGTATATATGAGTAAACTT
GGTCTGACAGTTACCAATGCTTAATCAGTGAGGCACCTATCTCAGCGATCTGTCTATTTCGTTCATCCAT
AGTTGCCTGACTCCCCGTCGTGTAGATAACTACGATACGGGAGGGCTTACCATCTGGCCCCAGTGCTGCA
ATGATACCGCGAGACCCACGCTCACCGGCTCCAGATTTATCAGCAATAAACCAGCCAGCCGGAAGGGCCG
AGCGCAGAAGTGGTCCTGCAACTTTATCCGCCTCCATCCAGTCTATTAATTGTTGCCGGGAAGCTAGAGT
AAGTAGTTCGCCAGTTAATAGTTTGCGCAACGTTGTTGCCATTGCTACAGGCATCGTGGTGTCACGCTCG
TCGTTTGGTATGGCTTCATTCAGCTCCGGTTCCCAACGATCAAGGCGAGTTACATGATCCCCCATGTTGT
GCAAAAAAGCGGTTAGCTCCTTCGGTCCTCCGATCGTTGTCAGAAGTAAGTTGGCCGCAGTGTTATCACT
CATGGTTATGGCAGCACTGCATAATTCTCTTACTGTCATGCCATCCGTAAGATGCTTTTCTGTGACTGGT
GAGTACTCAACCAAGTCATTCTGAGAATAGTGTATGCGGCGACCGAGTTGCTCTTGCCCGGCGTCAATAC
GGGATAATACCGCGCCACATAGCAGAACTTTAAAAGTGCTCATCATTGGAAAACGTTCTTCGGGGCGAAA
ACTCTCAAGGATCTTACCGCTGTTGAGATCCAGTTCGATGTAACCCACTCGTGCACCCAACTGATCTTCA
GCATCTTTTACTTTCACCAGCGTTTCTGGGTGAGCAAAAACAGGAAGGCAAAATGCCGCAAAAAAGGGAA
TAAGGGCGACACGGAAATGTTGAATACTCATACTCTTCCTTTTTCAATATTATTGAAGCATTTATCAGGG
TTATTGTCTCATGAGCGGATACATATTTGAATGTATTTAGAAAAATAAACAAATAGGGGTTCCGCGCACA
TTTCCCCGAAAAGTGCCACCTGAC
